>Addgene plasmid #86965 | pcDNA3 mRuby2 LIC cloning vector (6H) | addgene full sequence | sequence record 174749 | Addgene NGS Result
CCAGTATCTGCTCCCTGCTTGTGTGTTGGAGGTCGCTGAGTAGTGCGCGAGCAAAATTTAAGCTACAACA
AGGCAAGGCTTGACCGACAATTGCATGAAGAATCTGCTTAGGGTTAGGCGTTTTGCGCTGCTTCGCGATG
TACGGGCCAGATATACGCGTTGACATTGATTATTGACTAGTTATTAATAGTAATCAATTACGGGGTCATT
AGTTCATAGCCCATATATGGAGTTCCGCGTTACATAACTTACGGTAAATGGCCCGCCTGGCTGACCGCCC
AACGACCCCCGCCCATTGACGTCAATAATGACGTATGTTCCCATAGTAACGCCAATAGGGACTTTCCATT
GACGTCAATGGGTGGAGTATTTACGGTAAACTGCCCACTTGGCAGTACATCAAGTGTATCATATGCCAAG
TACGCCCCCTATTGACGTCAATGACGGTAAATGGCCCGCCTGGCATTATGCCCAGTACATGACCTTATGG
GACTTTCCTACTTGGCAGTACATCTACGTATTAGTCATCGCTATTACCATGGTGATGCGGTTTTGGCAGT
ACATCAATGGGCGTGGATAGCGGTTTGACTCACGGGGATTTCCAAGTCTCCACCCCATTGACGTCAATGG
GAGTTTGTTTTGGCACCAAAATCAACGGGACTTTCCAAAATGTCGTAACAACTCCGCCCCATTGACGCAA
ATGGGCGGTAGGCGTGTACGGTGGGAGGTCTATATAAGCAGAGCTCTCTGGCTAACTAGAGAACCCACTG
CTTACTGGCTTATCGAAATTAATACGACTCACTATAGGGAGACCCAAGCTTGGTACCGAGCTCGGATCCC
TACTTCCAATCCAATATTGGTAGTGGGAGCAACGGCAGCAGCGGATCCGTGTCTAAGGGCGAAGAGCTGA
TCAAGGAAAATATGCGTATGAAGGTGGTCATGGAAGGTTCGGTCAACGGCCACCAATTCAAATGCACAGG
TGAAGGAGAAGGCAATCCGTACATGGGAACTCAAACCATGAGGATCAAAGTCATCGAGGGAGGACCCCTG
CCATTTGCCTTTGACATTCTTGCCACGTCGTTCATGTATGGCAGCCGTACTTTTATCAAGTACCCGAAAG
GCATTCCTGATTTCTTTAAACAGTCCTTTCCTGAGGGTTTTACTTGGGAAAGAGTTACGAGATACGAAGA
TGGTGGAGTCGTCACCGTCATGCAGGACACCAGCCTTGAGGATGGCTGTCTCGTTTACCACGTCCAAGTC
AGAGGGGTAAACTTTCCCTCCAATGGTCCCGTGATGCAGAAGAAGACCAAGGGTTGGGAGCCTAATACAG
AGATGATGTATCCAGCAGATGGTGGTCTGAGGGGATACACTCATATGGCACTGAAAGTTGATGGTGGTGG
CCATCTGTCTTGCTCTTTCGTAACAACTTACAGGTCAAAAAAGACCGTCGGGAACATCAAGATGCCCGGT
ATCCATGCCGTTGATCACCGCCTGGAAAGGTTAGAGGAAAGTGACAATGAAATGTTCGTAGTACAACGCG
AACACGCAGTTGCCAAGTTCGCCGGGCTTGGTGGTGGGATGGACGAGCTGTACAAGTAGTAATCTAGAGG
GCCCTATTCTATAGTGTCACCTAAATGCTAGAGCTCGCTGATCAGCCTCGACTGTGCCTTCTAGTTGCCA
GCCATCTGTTGTTTGCCCCTCCCCCGTGCCTTCCTTGACCCTGGAAGGTGCCACTCCCACTGTCCTTTCC
TAATAAAATGAGGAAATTGCATCGCATTGTCTGAGTAGGTGTCATTCTATTCTGGGGGGTGGGGTGGGGC
AGGACAGCAAGGGGGAGGATTGGGAAGACAATAGCAGGCATGCTGGGGATGCGGTGGGCTCTATGGCTTC
TGAGGCGGAAAGAACCAGCTGGGGCTCTAGGGGGTATCCCC
[124 nt withheld, positions 1932-2055]
C
[91 nt withheld, positions 2057-2147]
A
[49 nt withheld, positions 2149-2197]
CCTTTGACGTTGGAGTCCACGTTCTTT
[37 nt withheld, positions 2225-2261]
ACCCTATCTCGGTCTATTCTTTTGATTTATAAGGGATTTTGCCGATTTCGGCCTATTGGTTAAAAAATGA
GCTGATTTAACAAAAATTTAACGCGAATTAATTCTGTGGAATGTGTGTCAGTTAGGGTGTGGAAAGTCCC
CAGGCTCCCCAGCAGGCAGAAGTATGCAAAGCATGCATCTCAATTAGTCAGCAACCAGGTGTGGAAAGTC
CCCAGGCTCCCCAGCAGGCAGAAGTATGCAAAGCATGCATCTCAATTAGTCAGCAACCATAGTCCCGCCC
CTAACTCCGCCCATCCCGCCCCTAACTCCGCCCAGTTCCGCCCATTCTCCGCCCCATGGCTGACTAATTT
TTTTTATTTATGCAGAGGCCGAGGCCGCCTCTGCCTCTGAGCTATTCCAGAAGTAGTGAGGAGGCTTTTT
TGGAGGCCTAGGCTTTTGCAAAAAGCTCCCGGGAGCTTGTATATCCATTTTCGGATCTGATCAAGAGACA
GGATGAGGATCGTTTCGCATGATTGAACAAGATGGATTGCACGCAGGTTCTCCGGCCGCTTGGGTGGAGA
GGCTATTCGGCTATGACTGGGCACAACAGACAATCGGCTGCTCTGATGCCGCCGTGTTCCGGCTGTCAGC
GCAGGGGCGCCCGGTTCTTTTTGTCAAGACCGACCTGTCCGGTGCCCTGAATGAACTGCAGGACGAGGCA
GCGCGGCTATCGTGGCTGGCCACGACGGGCGTTCCTTGCGCAGCTGTGCTCGACGTTGTCACTGAAGCGG
GAAGGGACTGGCTGCTATTGGGCGAAGTGCCGGGGCAGGATCTCCTGTCATCTCACCTTGCTCCTGCCGA
GAAAGTATCCATCATGGCTGATGCAATGCGGCGGCTGCATACGCTTGATCCGGCTACCTGCCCATTCGAC
CACCAAGCGAAACATCGCATCGAGCGAGCACGTACTCGGATGGAAGCCGGTCTTGTCGATCAGGATGATC
TGGACGAAGAGCATCAGGGGCTCGCGCCAGCCGAACTGTTCGCCAGGCTCAAGGCGCGCATGCCCGACGG
CGAGGATCTCGTCGTGACCCATGGCGATGCCTGCTTGCCGAATATCATGGTGGAAAATGGCCGCTTTTCT
GGATTCATCGACTGTGGCCGGCTGGGTGTGGCGGACCGCTATCAGGACATAGCGTTGGCTACCCGTGATA
TTGCTGAAGAGCTTGGCGGCGAATGGGCTGACCGCTTCCTCGTGCTTTACGGTATCGCCGCTCCCGATTC
GCAGCGCATCGCCTTCTATCGCCTTCTTGACGAGTTCTTCTGAGCGGGACTCTGGGGTTCGAAATGACCG
ACCAAGCGACGCCCAACCTGCCATCACGAGATTTCGATTCCACCGCCGCCTTCTATGAAAGGTTGGGCTT
CGGAATCGTTTTCCGGGACGCCGGCTGGATGATCCTCCAGCGCGGGGATCTCATGCTGGAGTTCTTCGCC
CACCCCAACTTGTTTATTGCAGCTTATAATGGTTACAAATAAAGCAATAGCATCACAAATTTCACAAATA
AAGCATTTTTTTCACTGCATTCTAGTTGTGGTTTGTCCAAACTCATCAATGTATCTTATCATGTCTGTAT
ACCGTCGACCTCTAGCTAGAGCTTGGCGTAATCATGGTCATAGCTGTTTCCTGTGTGAAATTGTTATCCG
CTCACAATTCCACACAACATACGAGCCGGAAGCATAAAGTGTAAAGCCTGGGGTGCCTAATGAGTGAGCT
AACTCACATTAATTGCGTTGCGCTCACTGCCCGCTTTCCAGTCGGGAAACCTGTCGTGCCAGCTGCATTA
ATGAATCGGCCAACGCGCGGGGAGAGGCGGTTTGCGTATTGGGCGCTCTTCCGCTTCCTCGCTCACTGAC
TCGCTGCGCTCGGTCGTTCGGCTGCGGCGAGCGGTATCAGCTCACTCAAAGGCGGTAATACGGTTATCCA
CAGAATCAGGGGATAACGCAGGAAAGAACATGTGAGCAAAAGGCCAGCAAAAGGCCAGGAACCGTAAAAA
GGCCGCGTTGCTGGCGTTTTTCCATAGGCTCCGCCCCCCTGACGAGCATCACAAAAATCGACGCTCAAGT
CAGAGGTGGCGAAACCCGACAGGACTATAAAGATACCAGGCGTTTCCCCCTGGAAGCTCCCTCGTGCGCT
CTCCTGTTCCGACCCTGCCGCTTACCGGATACCTGTCCGCCTTTCTCCCTTCGGGAAGCGTGGCGCTTTC
TCATAGCTCACGCTGTAGGTATCTCAGTTCGGTGTAGGTCGTTCGCTCCAAGCTGGGCTGTGTGCACGAA
CCCCCCGTTCAGCCCGACCGCTGCGCCTTATCCGGTAACTATCGTCTTGAGTCCAACCCGGTAAGACACG
ACTTATCGCCACTGGCAGCAGCCACTGGTAACAGGATTAGCAGAGCGAGGTATGTAGGCGGTGCTACAGA
GTTCTTGAAGTGGTGGCCTAACTACGGCTACACTAGAAGAACAGTATTTGGTATCTGCGCTCTGCTGAAG
CCAGTTACCTTCGGAAAAAGAGTTGGTAGCTCTTGATCCGGCAAACAAACCACCGCTGGTAGCGGTGGTT
TTTTTGTTTGCAAGCAGCAGATTACGCGCAGAAAAAAAGGATCTCAAGAAGATCCTTTGATCTTTTCTAC
GGGGTCTGACGCTCAGTGGAACGAAAACTCACGTTAAGGGATTTTGGTCATGAGATTATCAAAAAGGATC
TTCACCTAGATCCTTTTAAATTAAAAATGAAGTTTTAAATCAATCTAAAGTATATATGAGTAAACTTGGT
CTGACAGTTACCAATGCTTAATCAGTGAGGCACCTATCTCAGCGATCTGTCTATTTCGTTCATCCATAGT
TGCCTGACTCCCCGTCGTGTAGATAACTACGATACGGGAGGGCTTACCATCTGGCCCCAGTGCTGCAATG
ATACCGCGAGACCCACGCTCACCGGCTCCAGATTTATCAGCAATAAACCAGCCAGCCGGAAGGGCCGAGC
GCAGAAGTGGTCCTGCAACTTTATCCGCCTCCATCCAGTCTATTAATTGTTGCCGGGAAGCTAGAGTAAG
TAGTTCGCCAGTTAATAGTTTGCGCAACGTTGTTGCCATTGCTACAGGCATCGTGGTGTCACGCTCGTCG
TTTGGTATGGCTTCATTCAGCTCCGGTTCCCAACGATCAAGGCGAGTTACATGATCCCCCATGTTGTGCA
AAAAAGCGGTTAGCTCCTTCGGTCCTCCGATCGTTGTCAGAAGTAAGTTGGCCGCAGTGTTATCACTCAT
GGTTATGGCAGCACTGCATAATTCTCTTACTGTCATGCCATCCGTAAGATGCTTTTCTGTGACTGGTGAG
TACTCAACCAAGTCATTCTGAGAATAGTGTATGCGGCGACCGAGTTGCTCTTGCCCGGCGTCAATACGGG
ATAATACCGCGCCACATAGCAGAACTTTAAAAGTGCTCATCATTGGAAAACGTTCTTCGGGGCGAAAACT
CTCAAGGATCTTACCGCTGTTGAGATCCAGTTCGATGTAACCCACTCGTGCACCCAACTGATCTTCAGCA
TCTTTTACTTTCACCAGCGTTTCTGGGTGAGCAAAAACAGGAAGGCAAAATGCCGCAAAAAAGGGAATAA
GGGCGACACGGAAATGTTGAATACTCATACTCTTCCTTTTTCATTATTATTGAAGCATTTATCAGGGTTA
TTGTCTCATGAGCGGATACATATTTGAATGTATTTAGAAAAATAAACAAATAGGGGTTCCGCGCACATTT
CCCCGAAAAGTGCCACCTGACGTCGACGGATCGGGAGATCTCCCGATCCCCTATGGTGCACTCTCAGTAC
AATCTGCTCTGATGCCGCATAGTTAAG
Features (pLannotate 1.2.2; 21 found; start..end, strand, type, name):
    162..541     +  enhancer       CMV enhancer: human cytomegalovirus immediate early enhancer
    542..745     +  promoter       CMV promoter: human cytomegalovirus (CMV) immediate early promoter
    741..774     +  LTR            5' LTR (truncated) (fragment): truncated 5' long terminal repeat (LTR) from HIV-1
    790..808     +  promoter       T7 promoter: promoter for bacteriophage T7 RNA polymerase
    889..1596    +  CDS            mRuby2: mRuby2 is a basic (constitutively fluorescent) red fluorescent protein published in 2012, derived from Entacmaea quadricolor. It has moderate acid sensitivity.
   1618..1636    -  promoter       SP6 promoter: promoter for bacteriophage SP6 RNA polymerase
   1662..1886    +  polyA_signal   bGH poly(A) signal: bovine growth hormone polyadenylation signal
   1890..1911    +  promoter       SV40 promoter (fragment): SV40 enhancer and early promoter
   1932..2360    +  rep_origin     f1 ori (sequence partly withheld): f1 bacteriophage origin of replication; arrow indicates direction of (+) strand synthesis
   2374..2703    +  promoter       SV40 promoter: SV40 enhancer and early promoter
   2770..3561    +  CDS            neo: KKA2_KLEPN - Also known as kan, nptII. Experimental evidence at protein level: Swiss-Prot protein existence level 1. Resistance to kanamycin, neomycin, paromomycin, ribostamycin, butirosin and gentamicin B. From Klebsiella pneumoniae.
   3585..3743    +  CDS            ble (fragment): BLE_KLEPN - Experimental evidence at protein level: Swiss-Prot protein existence level 1. Binding protein with a strong affinity to the bleomycin family of antibiotics. Binds to CL990; an antimitotic-antibiotic compound. From Klebsiella pneumoniae.
   3738..3859    +  polyA_signal   SV40 poly(A) signal: SV40 polyadenylation signal
   3932..3948    -  protein_bind   lac operator: The lac repressor binds to the lac operator to inhibit transcription in E. coli. This inhibition can be relieved by adding lactose or isopropyl-β-D-thiogalactopyranoside (IPTG). lac repressor encoded by lacI
   3956..3986    -  promoter       lac promoter: promoter for the E. coli lac operon
   4001..4022    -  protein_bind   CAP binding site: CAP binding activates transcription in the presence of cAMP. E. coli catabolite activator protein
   4035..4127    -  CDS            lacI (fragment): lac repressor; lacI; The lac repressor binds to the lac operator to inhibit transcription in E. coli. This inhibition can be relieved by adding lactose or isopropyl-β-D-thiogalactopyranoside (IPTG).
   4310..4898    -  rep_origin     ori: high-copy-number ColE1/pMB1/pBR322/pUC origin of replication
   5069..5929    -  CDS            AmpR: β-lactamase; bla; confers resistance to ampicillin, carbenicillin, and related antibiotics
   5930..6034    -  promoter       AmpR promoter: bla
   6093..7       -  misc_feature   bom (fragment) (across the origin): basis of mobility region from pBR322
