[The description below was written by a language model from this plasmid's Addgene catalogue record and pLannotate feature annotations shown in this document.]
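Description:
pcDNA3 mRuby2 LIC cloning vector (6H) is an empty mammalian expression backbone of about 6.1 kb, derived from pcDNA3 and adapted for ligation-independent cloning (LIC). It carries no gene of interest. Instead, it provides a cloning site positioned so that an inserted open reading frame is fused at its C-terminus to the red fluorescent protein mRuby2. In bacteria the plasmid replicates from a high-copy ColE1/pUC-type origin and is selected with ampicillin through the β-lactamase gene. An f1 origin is also present. For mammalian cells, an SV40 early promoter drives a neomycin phosphotransferase cassette ending in an SV40 poly(A) signal, which allows G418 selection of stable transfectants.

The expression cassette consists of the human CMV immediate-early enhancer and promoter, a T7 promoter, the LIC site, the mRuby2 coding sequence and a bovine growth hormone polyadenylation signal, with a reverse-oriented SP6 promoter just downstream of mRuby2. The vector is linearised at the LIC site and treated with T4 DNA polymerase to expose single-stranded overhangs. These anneal to complementary tails added to the PCR product, so no ligase is needed. The forward tail supplies a Kozak context around the start codon, and the insert must lack a stop codon so that translation reads through into mRuby2. The mRuby2 sequence was taken from a Clover–mRuby2 pcDNA3.1 construct. Several short annotated fragments (HIV-1 LTR, ble, lacI, bom and an SV40 promoter piece) appear to be backbone remnants or partial matches rather than functional elements. The vector is suited to transient or stable expression of red-tagged fusion proteins, for example for localisation or imaging studies, although the record does not name a specific application.
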