Addgene plasmid #86965: pcDNA3 mRuby2 LIC cloning vector (6H)
Purpose: (Empty Backbone) Empty LIC vector; adds an mRuby2 gene to the C-terminus of your protein of interest.
Depositing lab: Chris Jeans. Depositing organization: University of California, Berkeley.
Backbone
  Vector backbone: pcDNA3
  Backbone size (bp): 6139
  Vector type: Mammalian Expression
  Promoter: CMV
  Selectable markers: Neomycin (select with G418)
  Tag / fusion protein: mRuby2 (C terminal on backbone)
Growth in bacteria
  Bacterial resistance: Ampicillin, 100 μg/mL
  Growth temperature: 37°C
  Growth strain: NEB Stable
  Copy number: High Copy
Gene/Insert
  Cloning method: Ligation Independent Cloning
  Sequencing primers: 5′ CMV F (5'cgcaaatgggcggtaggcgtg)
Resource information
  A portion of this plasmid was derived from a plasmid made by: The sequence for mRuby2 came from Addgene #49089 (pcDNA3.1-Clover-mRuby2).
Terms and licenses: Academic/Nonprofit Terms; Industry Terms: Not Available to Industry
Depositor comments: This is an empty LIC vector derived from pcDNA3. It adds an mRuby2 gene to the C-terminus of your protein of interest. To clone into this vector, add the following tags to your PCR primers: LIC vKoz Forward tag 5’-TACTTCCAATCCAATGCCACC(ATG) LIC vGFP Reverse tag 5’-CTCCCACTACCAATGCC Do NOT include a stop codon with your reverse primer. T4-treat PCR with dCTP. Linearize vector with SspI, then T4-treat with dGTP. Can verify the presence of insert by digesting with HindIII and XbaI. For more information, please see our website: http://qb3.berkeley.edu/qb3/macrolab/
How to cite: pcDNA3 mRuby2 LIC cloning vector (6H) was a gift from Chris Jeans (Addgene plasmid # 86965 ; http://n2t.net/addgene:86965 ; RRID:Addgene_86965)
